>Addgene plasmid #217037 | pMV-HAT2_CI | addgene full sequence | sequence record 442192 | Addgene NGS Result
AAAAATAAACAAATAGGGGTTCCGCGCACATTTCCCCGAAAAGTGCCACCTGACGTCTAAGAAACCATTA
TTATCATGACATTAACCTATAAAAATAGGCGTATCACGAGGCCCTTTCGTTGTAAAACGACGGCCAGTCG
AACCACGCAATGCGTCTCGATCCGCAGTGTCTTGCGTCTCTACTAGTATAATAATTAGGGCTGTGGATTT
TCGCCTTTTTTTGTTAACCGTTAACCGTTCAGTTTTAACCGGTTAACCGGTTAACCGATACAAGATTAGC
TGTTGCTTAAAACAGCGTAGTGAGATACGCTGTGTGTCATAAATGGGGACTTTTAAAGCGTGGCGGCAAT
TTGTCCTTGATTGGCATCAAGCGCGTGGCTGACCGGATTTATATTGCAACACATGTGCGCACACGAGGCA
ACCTAAACAAATTCTTATCATTTAAGGTTTTGACGTGATGCATGTTACCATGGTTATTTAAAGATATTGC
ACCATCTTTAGAATACATTCCTCTATAAATACGTCATAATAACTTTTATACGATCATAAACACCAGTCTA
TAACAAACCCACACATTTTTTTGCTGCGTGTCAGTTATTAAATTGTATGCAACAATACCGGTGCTAGCAA
TTCTACCGGGTAGGGGAGGCGCTTTTCCCAAGGCAGTCTGGAGCATGCGCTTTAGCAGCCCCGCTGGGCA
CTTGGCGCTACACAAGTGGCCTCTGGCCTCGCACACATTCCACATCCACCGGTAGGCGCCAACCGGCTCC
GTTCTTTGGTGGCCCCTTCGCGCCACCTTCTACTCCTCCCCTAGTCAGGAAGTTCCCCCCCGCCCCGCAG
CTCGCGTCGTGCAGGACGTGACAAATGGAAGTAGCACGTCTCACTAGTCTCGTGCAGATGGACAGCACCG
CTGAGCAATGGAAGCGGGTAGGCCTTTGGGGCAGCGGCCAATAGCAGCTTTGCTCCTTCGCTTTCTGGGC
TCAGAGGCTGGGAAGGGGTGGGTCCGGGGGCGGGCTCAGGGGCGGGCTCAGGGGCGGGGCGGGCGCCCGA
AGGTCCTCCGGAGGCCCGGCATTCTGCACGCTTCAAAAGCGCACGTCTGCCGCGCTGTTCTCCTCTTCCT
CATCTCCGGGCCTTTCGACCTGCAGCCAACGCCACCATGGGGACCGAGTACAAGCCCACGGTGCGCCTCG
CCACCCGCGACGACGTCCCCCGGGCCGTACGCACCCTCGCCGCCGCGTTCGCCGACTACCCCGCCACGCG
CCACACCGTCGACCCGGACCGCCACATCGAGCGGGTCACCGAGCTGCAAGAACTCTTCCTCACGCGCGTC
GGGCTCGACATCGGCAAGGTGTGGGTCGCGGACGACGGCGCCGCGGTGGCGGTCTGGACCACGCCGGAGA
GCGTCGAAGCGGGGGCGGTGTTCGCCGAGATCGGCCCGCGCATGGCCGAGTTGAGCGGTTCCCGGCTGGC
CGCGCAGCAACAGATGGAAGGCCTCCTGGCGCCGCACCGGCCCAAGGAGCCCGCGTGGTTCCTGGCCACC
GTCGGCGTCTCGCCCGACCACCAGGGCAAGGGTCTGGGCAGCGCCGTCGTGCTCCCCGGAGTGGAGGCGG
CCGAGCGCGCCGGGGTGCCCGCCTTCCTGGAGACCTCCGCGCCCCGCAACCTCCCCTTCTACGAGCGGCT
CGGCTTCACCGTCACCGCCGACGTCGAGGTGCCCGAAGGACCGCGCACCTGGTGCATGACCCGCAAGCCC
GGTGCCATCGATGCCACTAACTTCTCCCTGTTGAAACAAGCAGGGGATGTCGAAGAGAATCCCGGGCCAA
TGGTGAGCAAGGGCGAGGAGCTGTTCACCGGGGTGGTGCCCATCCTGGTCGAGCTGGACGGCGACGTAAA
CGGCCACAAGTTCAGCGTGTCCGGCGAGGGCGAGGGCGATGCCACCTACGGCAAGCTGACCCTGAAGTTC
ATCTGCACCACCGGCAAGCTGCCCGTGCCCTGGCCCACCCTCGTGACCACCCTGACCTACGGCGTGCAGT
GCTTCAGCCGCTACCCCGACCACATGAAGCAGCACGACTTCTTCAAGTCCGCCATGCCCGAAGGCTACGT
CCAGGAGCGCACCATCTTCTTCAAGGACGACGGCAACTACAAGACCCGCGCCGAGGTGAAGTTCGAGGGC
GACACCCTGGTGAACCGCATCGAGCTGAAGGGCATCGACTTCAAGGAGGACGGCAACATCCTGGGGCACA
AGCTGGAGTACAACTACAACAGCCACAACGTCTATATCATGGCCGACAAGCAGAAGAACGGCATCAAGGT
GAACTTCAAGATCCGCCACAACATCGAGGACGGCAGCGTGCAGCTCGCCGACCACTACCAGCAGAACACC
CCCATCGGCGACGGCCCCGTGCTGCTGCCCGACAACCACTACCTGAGCACCCAGTCCGCCCTGAGCAAAG
ACCCCAACGAGAAGCGCGATCACATGGTCCTGCTGGAGTTCGTGACCGCCGCCGGGATCACTCTCGGCAT
GGACGAGCTGTACAAGTAATTAATTAAGCTCGCTGATCAGCCTCGACTGTGCCTTCTAGTTGCCAGCCAT
CTGTTGTTTGCCCCTCCCCCGTGCCTTCCTTGACCCTGGAAGGTGCCACTCCCACTGTCCTTTCCTAATA
AAATGAGGAAATTGCATCGCATTGTCTGAGTAGGTGTCATTCTATTCTGGGGGGTGGGGTGGGGCAGGAC
AGCAAGGGGGAGGATTGGGAAGACAATAGCAGGCATGCTGGGGATGCGGTGGGCTCTATGGCTTCTGAGG
CGCGCCCTCGAGCTATACTCTGCAAAGATTGTAAATAGCAGTTAAGATTGTAAATAGCAGTTTGTAACGT
GTTGACATTTTAAATGGTGTTTGGAAATCTTCAATTGAATGTGAAATACACTCTTTCTATTAATTTTTCT
TTTATTTTTTATGACTATTCATGACGTGGCAGGTTCGTGGTTGCGCAAGAGAAAAAATAGTTCACCTGAG
GTATTAACAATCGAGATTGATAACGCAATCGCTGTTAGAGGAGTGCTCGATCAAAGCCACAGCGTCGCTT
ATCGCGAAGCTACAATCAACGAACGCGGACGCGCGTTTCGTGTAAATAATACATTGCTTAATATAAGTGT
GTGCGGATGACGTCATAATTCGGTTAACGACTCGAACTTTTTGTTAGCGGTTAACCGAATAGTTTCGGTT
AACCGGTTAACCGTTAACTTTTCCACAGCCCTAATAATAATGGGCCCAGAGACGGAGTCACTGCCAACCG
AGACGGTCATAGCTGTTTCCTGTGTGCCGCTTCCTCGCTCACTGACTCGCTGCGCTCGGTCGTTCGGCTG
CGGCGAGCGGTATCAGCTCACTCAAAGGCGGTAATACGGTTACCCACAGAATCAGGGGATAACGCAGGAA
AGAACATGTGAGCAAAAGGCCAGCAAAAGGCCAGGAACCGTAAAAAGGCCGCGTTGCTGGCGTTTTTCCA
TAGGCTCCGCCCCCCTGACGAGCATCACAAAAATCGACGCTCAAGTCAGAGGTGGCGAAACCCGACAGGA
CTATAAAGATACCAGGCGTTTCCCCCTGGAAGCTCCCTCGTGCGCTCTCCTGTTCCGACCCTGCCGCTTA
CCGGATACCTGTCCGCCTTTCTCCCTTCGGGAAGCGTGGCGCTTTCTCATAGCTCACGCTGTAGGTATCT
CAGTTCGGTGTAGGTCGTTCGCTCCAAGCTGGGCTGTGTGCACGAACCCCCCGTTCAGCCCGACCGCTGC
GCCTTATCCGGTAACTATCGTCTTGAGTCCAACCCGGTAAGACACGACTTATCGCCACTGGCAGCAGCCA
CTGGTAACAGGATTAGCAGAGCGAGGTATGTAGGCGGTGCTACAGAGTTCTTGAAGTGGTGGCCTAACTA
CGGCTACACTAGAAGAACAGTATTTGGTATCTGCGCTCTGCTGAAGCCAGTTACCTTCGGAAAAAGAGTT
GGTAGCTCTTGATCCGGCAAACAAACCACCGCTGGTAGCGGTGGTTTTTTTGTTTGCAAGCAGCAGATTA
CGCGCAGAAAAAAAGGATCTCAAGAAGATCCTTTGATCTTTTCTACGGGGTCTGACGCTCAGTGGAACGA
AAACTCACGTTAAGGGATTTTGGTCATGAGATTATCAAAAAGGATCTTCACCTAGATCCTTTTAAATTAA
AAATGAAGTTTTAAATCAATCTAAAGTATATATGAGTAAACTTGGTCTGACAGTTACCAATGCTTAATCA
GTGAGGCACCTATCTCAGCGATCTGTCTCTTTCGTTCATCCATAGTTGCCTGACTCCCCGTCGTGTAGAT
AACTACGATACGGGAGGGCTTACCATCTGGCCCCAGTGCTGCAATAATACCGCGGGACCCACGCTCACCG
GCTCCAGATTTATCAGCAATAAACCAGCCAGCCGGAAGGGCCGAGCGCAGAAGTGGTCCTGCAACTTTAT
CCGCCTCCATCCAGTCTATTAATTGTTGCCGGGAAGCTAGAGTAAGTAGTTCGCCAGTTAATAGTTTGCG
CAACGTTGTTGCCATCGCTACAGGCATCGTGGTATCACGCTCGTCGTTTGGTATGGCTTCATTCAGCTCC
GGTTCCCAACGATCAAGGCGAGTTACATGATCCCCCATGTTGCGCAAAAAAGCGGTTAGCTCCTTCGGTC
CTCCGATCGTTGTCAGAAGTAAGTTGGCCGCCGTGTTATCACTCATGGTTATGGCAGCACTACATAATTC
TCTTACTGTCATGCCATCCGTAAGATGCTTTTCTGTGACTGGTGAGTACTCAACCAAGTCATTCTGAGAA
TAGTGTATGCGGCGACCGAGTTGCTCTTGCCCGGCGTCAATACGGGATAATACCGCGCCACATAGCAGAA
CTTTAAAAGTGCTCATCATTGGAAAACGTTCTTCGGGGCGAAAACTCTCAAGGATCTTACCGCTGTTGAG
ATCCAGTTCGATGTAACCCACTCGTGCACCCAACTGATCTTCAGCATCTTTTACTTTCACCAGCGTTTCT
GGGTGAGCAAAAACAGGAAGGCAAAATGCCGCAAAAAAGGGAATAAGGGCGACACGGAAATGTTGAATAC
TCATACTCTTCCTTTTTCAATATTATTGAAGCATTTATCAGGGTTATTGTCTCATGAGCGGATACATATT
TGAATGTATTTAG
Features (pLannotate 1.2.2; 8 found; start..end, strand, type, name):
    118..138     -  CDS            lacZα (fragment): LacZα fragment of β-galactosidase; lacZ fragment
    638..1137    +  promoter       PGK promoter: mouse phosphoglycerate kinase 1 promoter
   1162..1756    +  CDS            PuroR (fragment): puromycin N-acetyltransferase; pac from Streptomyces alboniger; confers resistance to puromycin
   1820..2539    +  CDS            EGFP: the original enhanced GFP (Yang et al., 1996) mammalian codon-optimized
   2567..2791    +  polyA_signal   bGH poly(A) signal: bovine growth hormone polyadenylation signal
   3495..4083    -  rep_origin     ori: high-copy-number ColE1/pMB1/pBR322/pUC origin of replication
   4254..5114    -  CDS            AmpR: β-lactamase; bla; confers resistance to ampicillin, carbenicillin, and related antibiotics
   5115..26      -  promoter       AmpR promoter (across the origin): bla
