[The description below was written by a language model from this plasmid's Addgene catalogue record and pLannotate feature annotations shown in this document.]
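Description:
pMV-HAT2_CI is the donor plasmid of a two-component DNA transposon system, built on the pMV backbone and catalogued as a mammalian expression vector. It is about 5.2 kb, propagates in E. coli at high copy from a ColE1/pUC-type origin, and is selected with ampicillin through the β-lactamase gene and its native promoter. A short remnant of lacZα, probably left over from the cloning vector, is also detected.

The recorded insert is the synthetic terminal inverted repeats (TIRs) of the HAT2_CI transposon, whose name suggests a hAT-superfamily element. The automated feature table does not annotate the TIRs, so their exact positions are not given. In a donor of this kind they would be expected to flank the cargo, and unannotated stretches on either side of the reporter cassette are consistent with that.

The cargo is a single mammalian expression unit. The mouse PGK promoter drives a puromycin N-acetyltransferase coding sequence followed closely by EGFP, and the unit ends with the bovine growth hormone polyadenylation signal. The short gap between the two reading frames, and the annotation of PuroR as a fragment, suggest they are joined by a linker or self-cleaving peptide, but the record does not state this.

No transposase is encoded on this plasmid, so it must be supplied in trans from a separate helper construct. The transposase would then excise the TIR-flanked cassette and integrate it into the host genome. Stable integrants can be scored by puromycin resistance or persistent EGFP fluorescence. The plasmid comes from a large survey of DNA transposon activity in human cells aimed at finding new genome engineering tools.
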