Addgene plasmid #217037: pMV-HAT2_CI
Purpose: Donor plasmid of HAT2_CI Transposon
Depositing lab: Haoyi Wang. Depositing organization: Institute of Zoology, Chinese Academy of Sciences. Publication: Heterologous survey of 130 DNA transposons in human cells highlights their functional divergence and expands the genome engineering toolbox. Zhang T, Tan S, Tang N, Li Y, Zhang C, Sun J, Guo Y, Gao H, Cai Y, Sun W, Wang C, Fu L, Ma H, Wu Y, Hu X, Zhang X, Gee P, Yan W, Zhao Y, Chen Q, Guo B, Wang H, Zhang YE. Cell. 2024 Jul 11;187(14):3741-3760.e30. doi: 10.1016/j.cell.2024.05.007. Epub 2024 Jun 5. PubMed 38843831.
Backbone
  Vector backbone: pMV
  Vector type: Mammalian Expression
Growth in bacteria
  Bacterial resistance: Ampicillin, 100 μg/mL
  Growth temperature: 37°C
  Growth strain: DH5alpha
  Copy number: High Copy
Gene/Insert
  Gene/Insert name: TIRs of HAT2_CI transposon (alt name: HAT2_CI)
  Species: Synthetic
  Cloning method: Restriction Enzyme; 5′ cloning site Unknown (unknown if destroyed); 3′ cloning site Unknown (unknown if destroyed)
Terms and licenses: Academic/Nonprofit Terms; Industry Terms: Not Available to Industry
How to cite: pMV-HAT2_CI was a gift from Haoyi Wang (Addgene plasmid # 217037 ; http://n2t.net/addgene:217037 ; RRID:Addgene_217037)
